Addgene plasmid #77604: CLK2 gRNA (BRDN0001148263)
Purpose: 3rd generation lentiviral gRNA plasmid targeting human CLK2
Depositing lab: John Doench & David Root. Depositing organization: Broad Institute. Publication: Optimized sgRNA design to maximize activity and minimize off-target effects of CRISPR-Cas9. Doench JG, Fusi N, Sullender M, Hegde M, Vaimberg EW, Donovan KF, Smith I, Tothova Z, Wilen C, Orchard R, Virgin HW, Listgarten J, Root DE. Nat Biotechnol. 2016 Jan 18. doi: 10.1038/nbt.3437. PubMed 26780180.
Backbone
  Vector backbone: lentiGuide-Puro
  Backbone manufacturer: Zhang Lab (Addgene plasmid # 52963)
  Vector type: Mammalian Expression, Lentiviral, CRISPR
  Selectable markers: Puromycin
Growth in bacteria
  Bacterial resistance: Ampicillin, 100 μg/mL
  Growth temperature: 37°C
  Growth strain: DH5alpha
  Copy number: High Copy
Gene/Insert
  Gene/Insert name: CLK2 (alt names: CLK2; NM_001294338.1)
  gRNA/shRNA sequence: CTTGTAGCCAGTCCCCGACG
  Species: H. sapiens (human)
  Entrez Gene: CLK2
  Promoter: hU6
  Cloning method: Unknown
  Sequencing primers: 5′ U6-F; 3′ pS2-R
Terms and licenses: Academic/Nonprofit Terms; Industry Terms: Not Available to Industry
Depositor comments: The gRNA was designed to target the following Genbank reference sequence(s): NM_001294338.1,NM_003993.3. Note that this plasmid does NOT contain Cas9. It should be used in conjunction with lentiCas9-Blast (Addgene #52962) or otherwise with cell lines already expressing Cas9. Browse the full kinome gRNA library at http://www.addgene.org/pooled-library/broadgpp-human-kinome/ or visit http://www.broadinstitute.org/rnai/public/ for detailed protocols and information.
How to cite: CLK2 gRNA (BRDN0001148263) was a gift from John Doench & David Root (Addgene plasmid # 77604 ; http://n2t.net/addgene:77604 ; RRID:Addgene_77604)
