[The description below was written by a language model from this plasmid's Addgene catalogue record and pLannotate feature annotations shown in this document.]
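Description:
CLK2 gRNA (BRDN0001148263) is a third-generation lentiviral single-guide RNA plasmid built on the lentiGuide-Puro backbone and designed to target the human kinase gene CLK2. It is propagated in E. coli as a high-copy plasmid through a ColE1/pUC-type origin with ampicillin selection (β-lactamase). The backbone also carries an f1 origin, an SV40 origin and poly(A) signal, and remnants of lac and phage promoter elements that are incidental to its function.

The viral transfer cassette begins with an RSV promoter fused to a truncated HIV-1 5′ LTR, which drives Tat-independent production of the genomic RNA in packaging cells. This is followed by the Ψ packaging signal with a gag fragment, the Rev response element for nuclear export of the unspliced genome, and a cPPT/CTS that aids nuclear import of the provirus. Inside this frame, a human U6 RNA polymerase III promoter transcribes the CLK2-specific spacer joined to the Streptococcus pyogenes Cas9 guide scaffold. A separate EF-1α promoter with its intron A expresses puromycin N-acetyltransferase for selection of transduced mammalian cells. A WPRE enhances transcript expression, and the ΔU3 3′ LTR makes the integrated provirus self-inactivating.

The plasmid does not encode Cas9, so it must be used with a separate Cas9 vector or in cells that already express the nuclease. The guide was designed against two CLK2 reference transcripts and belongs to a human kinome gRNA collection associated with work on optimised sgRNA design. It is suited to CLK2 knockout in individual experiments.
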