Features (pLannotate 1.2.2; 29 found; start..end, strand, type, name):
     14..80      +  CDS            small t antigen (fragment): SV40 (simian virus 40) small t antigen
    106..317     +  promoter       EF-1α core promoter: core promoter for human elongation factor EF-1α
    318..1256    +  intron         EF-1α intron A: intron upstream of the start codon of human EF-1α
   1278..1877    +  CDS            PuroR (fragment): puromycin N-acetyltransferase; pac from Streptomyces; confers resistance to puromycin
   1893..2481    +  misc_feature   WPRE: woodchuck hepatitis virus posttranscriptional regulatory element
   2532..2551    +  misc_feature   cPPT/CTS (fragment): central polypurine tract and central termination sequence of HIV-1
   2553..2786    +  LTR            3' LTR (ΔU3): self-inactivating 3' long terminal repeat (LTR) from HIV-1
   2864..2985    +  polyA_signal   SV40 poly(A) signal: SV40 polyadenylation signal
   3025..3160    +  rep_origin     SV40 ori: SV40 origin of replication
   3181..3199    -  promoter       T7 promoter: promoter for bacteriophage T7 RNA polymerase
   3207..3362    +  CDS            lacZα (fragment): LacZα fragment of β-galactosidase; lacZ fragment
   3367..3795    +  rep_origin     f1 ori (sequence partly withheld): f1 bacteriophage origin of replication; arrow indicates direction of (+) strand synthesis
   3848..3952    +  promoter       AmpR promoter: bla
   3953..4813    +  CDS            AmpR: β-lactamase; bla; confers resistance to ampicillin, carbenicillin, and related antibiotics
   4984..5572    +  rep_origin     ori: high-copy-number ColE1/pMB1/pBR322/pUC origin of replication
   5755..5847    +  CDS            lacI (fragment): lac repressor; lacI; The lac repressor binds to the lac operator to inhibit transcription in E. coli. This inhibition can be relieved by adding lactose or isopropyl-β-D-thiogalactopyranoside (IPTG).
   5860..5881    +  protein_bind   CAP binding site: CAP binding activates transcription in the presence of cAMP. E. coli catabolite activator protein
   5896..5926    +  promoter       lac promoter: promoter for the E. coli lac operon
   5934..5950    +  protein_bind   lac operator: The lac repressor binds to the lac operator to inhibit transcription in E. coli. This inhibition can be relieved by adding lactose or isopropyl-β-D-thiogalactopyranoside (IPTG). lac repressor encoded by lacI
   5995..6013    +  promoter       T3 promoter: promoter for bacteriophage T3 RNA polymerase
   6041..6267    +  promoter       RSV promoter: Rous sarcoma virus enhancer/promoter
   6268..6448    +  LTR            5' LTR (truncated): truncated 5' long terminal repeat (LTR) from HIV-1
   6495..6620    +  misc_feature   HIV-1 Ψ: packaging signal of human immunodeficiency virus type 1
   6604..6967    +  CDS            HIV-1 gag (fragment): gag protein from human immunodeficiency virus 1; gag
   7113..7346    +  misc_feature   RRE: The Rev response element (RRE) of HIV-1 allows for Rev-dependent mRNA export from the nucleus to the cytoplasm.
   7723..7749    +  CDS            Rev (fragment): human immunodeficiency virus 1 (HIV-1) Rev protein; rev; enhances nuclear export of unspliced and incompletely spliced viral mRNAs
   7753..7993    +  promoter       U6 promoter: RNA polymerase III promoter for human U6 snRNA
   8023..8098    +  misc_RNA       gRNA scaffold: guide RNA scaffold for the Streptococcus pyogenes CRISPR/Cas9 system
   8154..8271    +  misc_feature   cPPT/CTS: central polypurine tract and central termination sequence of HIV-1
>Addgene plasmid #77604 | CLK2 gRNA (BRDN0001148263) | addgene full sequence | sequence record 188086 | Addgene Assembled Sequence
CCCGGGTGCAAAGATGGATAAAGTTTTAAACAGAGAGGAATCTTTGCAGCTAATGGACCTTCTAGGTCTT
GAAAGGAGTGGGAATTGGCTCCGGTGCCCGTCAGTGGGCAGAGCGCACATCGCCCACAGTCCCCGAGAAG
TTGGGGGGAGGGGTCGGCAATTGATCCGGTGCCTAGAGAAGGTGGCGCGGGGTAAACTGGGAAAGTGATG
TCGTGTACTGGCTCCGCCTTTTTCCCGAGGGTGGGGGAGAACCGTATATAAGTGCAGTAGTCGCCGTGAA
CGTTCTTTTTCGCAACGGGTTTGCCGCCAGAACACAGGTAAGTGCCGTGTGTGGTTCCCGCGGGCCTGGC
CTCTTTACGGGTTATGGCCCTTGCGTGCCTTGAATTACTTCCACCTGGCTGCAGTACGTGATTCTTGATC
CCGAGCTTCGGGTTGGAAGTGGGTGGGAGAGTTCGAGGCCTTGCGCTTAAGGAGCCCCTTCGCCTCGTGC
TTGAGTTGAGGCCTGGCCTGGGCGCTGGGGCCGCCGCGTGCGAATCTGGTGGCACCTTCGCGCCTGTCTC
GCTGCTTTCGATAAGTCTCTAGCCATTTAAAATTTTTGATGACCTGCTGCGACGCTTTTTTTCTGGCAAG
ATAGTCTTGTAAATGCGGGCCAAGATCTGCACACTGGTATTTCGGTTTTTGGGGCCGCGGGCGGCGACGG
GGCCCGTGCGTCCCAGCGCACATGTTCGGCGAGGCGGGGCCTGCGAGCGCGGCCACCGAGAATCGGACGG
GGGTAGTCTCAAGCTGGCCGGCCTGCTCTGGTGCCTGGCCTCGCGCCGCCGTGTATCGCCCCGCCCTGGG
CGGCAAGGCTGGCCCGGTCGGCACCAGTTGCGTGAGCGGAAAGATGGCCGCTTCCCGGCCCTGCTGCAGG
GAGCTCAAAATGGAGGACGCGGCGCTCGGGAGAGCGGGCGGGTGAGTCACCCACACAAAGGAAAAGGGCC
TTTCCGTCCTCAGCCGTCGCTTCATGTGACTCCACGGAGTACCGGGCGCCGTCCAGGCACCTCGATTAGT
TCTCGAGCTTTTGGAGTACGTCGTCTTTAGGTTGGGGGGAGGGGTTTTATGCGATGGAGTTTCCCCACAC
TGAGTGGGTGGAGACTGAAGTTAGGCCAGCTTGGCACTTGATGTAATTCTCCTTGGAATTTGCCCTTTTT
GAGTTTGGATCTTGGTTCATTCTCAAGCCTCAGACAGTGGTTCAAAGTTTTTTTCTTCCATTTCAGGTGT
CGTGACGTACGGCCACCATGACCGAGTACAAGCCCACGGTGCGCCTCGCCACCCGCGACGACGTCCCCAG
GGCCGTACGCACCCTCGCCGCCGCGTTCGCCGACTACCCCGCCACGCGCCACACCGTCGATCCGGACCGC
CACATCGAGCGGGTCACCGAGCTGCAAGAACTCTTCCTCACGCGCGTCGGGCTCGACATCGGCAAGGTGT
GGGTCGCGGACGACGGCGCCGCCGTGGCGGTCTGGACCACGCCGGAGAGCGTCGAAGCGGGGGCGGTGTT
CGCCGAGATCGGCCCGCGCATGGCCGAGTTGAGCGGTTCCCGGCTGGCCGCGCAGCAACAGATGGAAGGC
CTCCTGGCGCCGCACCGGCCCAAGGAGCCCGCGTGGTTCCTGGCCACCGTCGGAGTCTCGCCCGACCACC
AGGGCAAGGGTCTGGGCAGCGCCGTCGTGCTCCCCGGAGTGGAGGCGGCCGAGCGCGCCGGGGTGCCCGC
CTTCCTGGAGACCTCCGCGCCCCGCAACCTCCCCTTCTACGAGCGGCTCGGCTTCACCGTCACCGCCGAC
GTCGAGGTGCCCGAAGGACCGCGCACCTGGTGCATGACCCGCAAGCCCGGTGCCTGAACGCGTTAAGTCG
ACAATCAACCTCTGGATTACAAAATTTGTGAAAGATTGACTGGTATTCTTAACTATGTTGCTCCTTTTAC
GCTATGTGGATACGCTGCTTTAATGCCTTTGTATCATGCTATTGCTTCCCGTATGGCTTTCATTTTCTCC
TCCTTGTATAAATCCTGGTTGCTGTCTCTTTATGAGGAGTTGTGGCCCGTTGTCAGGCAACGTGGCGTGG
TGTGCACTGTGTTTGCTGACGCAACCCCCACTGGTTGGGGCATTGCCACCACCTGTCAGCTCCTTTCCGG
GACTTTCGCTTTCCCCCTCCCTATTGCCACGGCGGAACTCATCGCCGCCTGCCTTGCCCGCTGCTGGACA
GGGGCTCGGCTGTTGGGCACTGACAATTCCGTGGTGTTGTCGGGGAAATCATCGTCCTTTCCTTGGCTGC
TCGCCTGTGTTGCCACCTGGATTCTGCGCGGGACGTCCTTCTGCTACGTCCCTTCGGCCCTCAATCCAGC
GGACCTTCCTTCCCGCGGCCTGCTGCCGGCTCTGCGGCCTCTTCCGCGTCTTCGCCTTCGCCCTCAGACG
AGTCGGATCTCCCTTTGGGCCGCCTCCCCGCGTCGACTTTAAGACCAATGACTTACAAGGCAGCTGTAGA
TCTTAGCCACTTTTTAAAAGAAAAGGGGGGACTGGAAGGGCTAATTCACTCCCAACGAAGACAAGATCTG
CTTTTTGCTTGTACTGGGTCTCTCTGGTTAGACCAGATCTGAGCCTGGGAGCTCTCTGGCTAACTAGGGA
ACCCACTGCTTAAGCCTCAATAAAGCTTGCCTTGAGTGCTTCAAGTAGTGTGTGCCCGTCTGTTGTGTGA
CTCTGGTAACTAGAGATCCCTCAGACCCTTTTAGTCAGTGTGGAAAATCTCTAGCAGTACGTATAGTAGT
TCATGTCATCTTATTATTCAGTATTTATAACTTGCAAAGAAATGAATATCAGAGAGTGAGAGGAACTTGT
TTATTGCAGCTTATAATGGTTACAAATAAAGCAATAGCATCACAAATTTCACAAATAAAGCATTTTTTTC
ACTGCATTCTAGTTGTGGTTTGTCCAAACTCATCAATGTATCTTATCATGTCTGGCTCTAGCTATCCCGC
CCCTAACTCCGCCCATCCCGCCCCTAACTCCGCCCAGTTCCGCCCATTCTCCGCCCCATGGCTGACTAAT
TTTTTTTATTTATGCAGAGGCCGAGGCCGCCTCGGCCTCTGAGCTATTCCAGAAGTAGTGAGGAGGCTTT
TTTGGAGGCCTAGGGACGTACCCAATTCGCCCTATAGTGAGTCGTATTACGCGCGCTCACTGGCCGTCGT
TTTACAACGTCGTGACTGGGAAAACCCTGGCGTTACCCAACTTAATCGCCTTGCAGCACATCCCCCTTTC
GCCAGCTGGCGTAATAGCGAAGAGGCCCGCACCGATCGCCCTTCCCAACAGTTGCGCAGCCTGAATGGCG
AATGGG
[124 nt withheld, positions 3367-3490]
C
[91 nt withheld, positions 3492-3582]
A
[49 nt withheld, positions 3584-3632]
CCTTTGACGTTGGAGTCCACGTTCTTT
[37 nt withheld, positions 3660-3696]
ACCCTATCTCGGTCTATTCTTTTGATTTATAAGGGATTTTGCCGATTTCGGCCTATTGGTTAAAAAATGA
GCTGATTTAACAAAAATTTAACGCGAATTTTAACAAAATATTAACGCTTACAATTTAGGTGGCACTTTTC
GGGGAAATGTGCGCGGAACCCCTATTTGTTTATTTTTCTAAATACATTCAAATATGTATCCGCTCATGAG
ACAATAACCCTGATAAATGCTTCAATAATATTGAAAAAGGAAGAGTATGAGTATTCAACATTTCCGTGTC
GCCCTTATTCCCTTTTTTGCGGCATTTTGCCTTCCTGTTTTTGCTCACCCAGAAACGCTGGTGAAAGTAA
AAGATGCTGAAGATCAGTTGGGTGCACGAGTGGGTTACATCGAACTGGATCTCAACAGCGGTAAGATCCT
TGAGAGTTTTCGCCCCGAAGAACGTTTTCCAATGATGAGCACTTTTAAAGTTCTGCTATGTGGCGCGGTA
TTATCCCGTATTGACGCCGGGCAAGAGCAACTCGGTCGCCGCATACACTATTCTCAGAATGACTTGGTTG
AGTACTCACCAGTCACAGAAAAGCATCTTACGGATGGCATGACAGTAAGAGAATTATGCAGTGCTGCCAT
AACCATGAGTGATAACACTGCGGCCAACTTACTTCTGACAACGATCGGAGGACCGAAGGAGCTAACCGCT
TTTTTGCACAACATGGGGGATCATGTAACTCGCCTTGATCGTTGGGAACCGGAGCTGAATGAAGCCATAC
CAAACGACGAGCGTGACACCACGATGCCTGTAGCAATGGCAACAACGTTGCGCAAACTATTAACTGGCGA
ACTACTTACTCTAGCTTCCCGGCAACAATTAATAGACTGGATGGAGGCGGATAAAGTTGCAGGACCACTT
CTGCGCTCGGCCCTTCCGGCTGGCTGGTTTATTGCTGATAAATCTGGAGCCGGTGAGCGTGGGTCTCGCG
GTATCATTGCAGCACTGGGGCCAGATGGTAAGCCCTCCCGTATCGTAGTTATCTACACGACGGGGAGTCA
GGCAACTATGGATGAACGAAATAGACAGATCGCTGAGATAGGTGCCTCACTGATTAAGCATTGGTAACTG
TCAGACCAAGTTTACTCATATATACTTTAGATTGATTTAAAACTTCATTTTTAATTTAAAAGGATCTAGG
TGAAGATCCTTTTTGATAATCTCATGACCAAAATCCCTTAACGTGAGTTTTCGTTCCACTGAGCGTCAGA
CCCCGTAGAAAAGATCAAAGGATCTTCTTGAGATCCTTTTTTTCTGCGCGTAATCTGCTGCTTGCAAACA
AAAAAACCACCGCTACCAGCGGTGGTTTGTTTGCCGGATCAAGAGCTACCAACTCTTTTTCCGAAGGTAA
CTGGCTTCAGCAGAGCGCAGATACCAAATACTGTTCTTCTAGTGTAGCCGTAGTTAGGCCACCACTTCAA
GAACTCTGTAGCACCGCCTACATACCTCGCTCTGCTAATCCTGTTACCAGTGGCTGCTGCCAGTGGCGAT
AAGTCGTGTCTTACCGGGTTGGACTCAAGACGATAGTTACCGGATAAGGCGCAGCGGTCGGGCTGAACGG
GGGGTTCGTGCACACAGCCCAGCTTGGAGCGAACGACCTACACCGAACTGAGATACCTACAGCGTGAGCT
ATGAGAAAGCGCCACGCTTCCCGAAGGGAGAAAGGCGGACAGGTATCCGGTAAGCGGCAGGGTCGGAACA
GGAGAGCGCACGAGGGAGCTTCCAGGGGGAAACGCCTGGTATCTTTATAGTCCTGTCGGGTTTCGCCACC
TCTGACTTGAGCGTCGATTTTTGTGATGCTCGTCAGGGGGGCGGAGCCTATGGAAAAACGCCAGCAACGC
GGCCTTTTTACGGTTCCTGGCCTTTTGCTGGCCTTTTGCTCACATGTTCTTTCCTGCGTTATCCCCTGAT
TCTGTGGATAACCGTATTACCGCCTTTGAGTGAGCTGATACCGCTCGCCGCAGCCGAACGACCGAGCGCA
GCGAGTCAGTGAGCGAGGAAGCGGAAGAGCGCCCAATACGCAAACCGCCTCTCCCCGCGCGTTGGCCGAT
TCATTAATGCAGCTGGCACGACAGGTTTCCCGACTGGAAAGCGGGCAGTGAGCGCAACGCAATTAATGTG
AGTTAGCTCACTCATTAGGCACCCCAGGCTTTACACTTTATGCTTCCGGCTCGTATGTTGTGTGGAATTG
TGAGCGGATAACAATTTCACACAGGAAACAGCTATGACCATGATTACGCCAAGCGCGCAATTAACCCTCA
CTAAAGGGAACAAAAGCTGGAGCTGCAAGCTTAATGTAGTCTTATGCAATACTCTTGTAGTCTTGCAACA
TGGTAACGATGAGTTAGCAACATGCCTTACAAGGAGAGAAAAAGCACCGTGCATGCCGATTGGTGGAAGT
AAGGTGGTACGATCGTGCCTTATTAGGAAGGCAACAGACGGGTCTGACATGGATTGGACGAACCACTGAA
TTGCCGCATTGCAGAGATATTGTATTTAAGTGCCTAGCTCGATACATAAACGGGTCTCTCTGGTTAGACC
AGATCTGAGCCTGGGAGCTCTCTGGCTAACTAGGGAACCCACTGCTTAAGCCTCAATAAAGCTTGCCTTG
AGTGCTTCAAGTAGTGTGTGCCCGTCTGTTGTGTGACTCTGGTAACTAGAGATCCCTCAGACCCTTTTAG
TCAGTGTGGAAAATCTCTAGCAGTGGCGCCCGAACAGGGACTTGAAAGCGAAAGGGAAACCAGAGGAGCT
CTCTCGACGCAGGACTCGGCTTGCTGAAGCGCGCACGGCAAGAGGCGAGGGGCGGCGACTGGTGAGTACG
CCAAAAATTTTGACTAGCGGAGGCTAGAAGGAGAGAGATGGGTGCGAGAGCGTCAGTATTAAGCGGGGGA
GAATTAGATCGCGATGGGAAAAAATTCGGTTAAGGCCAGGGGGAAAGAAAAAATATAAATTAAAACATAT
AGTATGGGCAAGCAGGGAGCTAGAACGATTCGCAGTTAATCCTGGCCTGTTAGAAACATCAGAAGGCTGT
AGACAAATACTGGGACAGCTACAACCATCCCTTCAGACAGGATCAGAAGAACTTAGATCATTATATAATA
CAGTAGCAACCCTCTATTGTGTGCATCAAAGGATAGAGATAAAAGACACCAAGGAAGCTTTAGACAAGAT
AGAGGAAGAGCAAAACAAAAGTAAGACCACCGCACAGCAAGCGGCCGCTGATCTTCAGACCTGGAGGAGG
AGATATGAGGGACAATTGGAGAAGTGAATTATATAAATATAAAGTAGTAAAAATTGAACCATTAGGAGTA
GCACCCACCAAGGCAAAGAGAAGAGTGGTGCAGAGAGAAAAAAGAGCAGTGGGAATAGGAGCTTTGTTCC
TTGGGTTCTTGGGAGCAGCAGGAAGCACTATGGGCGCAGCGTCAATGACGCTGACGGTACAGGCCAGACA
ATTATTGTCTGGTATAGTGCAGCAGCAGAACAATTTGCTGAGGGCTATTGAGGCGCAACAGCATCTGTTG
CAACTCACAGTCTGGGGCATCAAGCAGCTCCAGGCAAGAATCCTGGCTGTGGAAAGATACCTAAAGGATC
AACAGCTCCTGGGGATTTGGGGTTGCTCTGGAAAACTCATTTGCACCACTGCTGTGCCTTGGAATGCTAG
TTGGAGTAATAAATCTCTGGAACAGATTTGGAATCACACGACCTGGATGGAGTGGGACAGAGAAATTAAC
AATTACACAAGCTTAATACACTCCTTAATTGAAGAATCGCAAAACCAGCAAGAAAAGAATGAACAAGAAT
TATTGGAATTAGATAAATGGGCAAGTTTGTGGAATTGGTTTAACATAACAAATTGGCTGTGGTATATAAA
ATTATTCATAATGATAGTAGGAGGCTTGGTAGGTTTAAGAATAGTTTTTGCTGTACTTTCTATAGTGAAT
AGAGTTAGGCAGGGATATTCACCATTATCGTTTCAGACCCACCTCCCAACCCCGAGGGGACCCAGAGAGG
GCCTATTTCCCATGATTCCTTCATATTTGCATATACGATACAAGGCTGTTAGAGAGATAATTAGAATTAA
TTTGACTGTAAACACAAAGATATTAGTACAAAATACGTGACGTAGAAAGTAATAATTTCTTGGGTAGTTT
GCAGTTTTAAAATTATGTTTTAAAATGGACTATCATATGCTTACCGTAACTTGAAAGTATTTCGATTTCT
TGGCTTTATATATCTTGTGGAAAGGACGAAACACCGCTTGTAGCCAGTCCCCGACGGTTTTAGAGCTAGA
AATAGCAAGTTAAAATAAGGCTAGTCCGTTATCAACTTGAAAAAGTGGCACCGAGTCGGTGCTTTTTTAA
GCTTGGCGTAACTAGATCTTGAGACAAATGGCAGTATTCATCCACAATTTTAAAAGAAAAGGGGGGATTG
GGGGGTACAGTGCAGGGGAAAGAATAGTAGACATAATAGCAACAGACATACAAACTAAAGAATTACAAAA
ACAAATTACAAAAATTCAAAATTTTCGGGTTTATTACAGGGACAGCAGAGATCCACTTTGGCGCCGGCTC
GAGGGGG
