>Addgene plasmid #77604 | CLK2 gRNA (BRDN0001148263) | depositor partial sequence | sequence record 145064 | Target Sequence
CTTGTAGCCAGTCCCCGACG
