>Addgene plasmid #77604 | CLK2 gRNA (BRDN0001148263) | addgene partial sequence | sequence record 188085 | hU6-F
TAGAAAGTAATAATTTCTTGGGTAGTTTGCAGTTTTAAAATTATGTTTTAAAATGGACTATCATATGCTT
ACCGTAACTTGAAAGTATTTCGATTTCTTGGCTTTATATATCTTGTGGAAAGGACGAAACACCGCTTGTA
GCCAGTCCCCGACGGTTTTAGAGCTAGAAATAGCAAGTTAAAATAAGGCTAGTCCGTTATCAACTTGAAA
AAGTGGCACCGAGTCGGTGCTTTTTTAAGCTTGGCGTAACTAGATCTTGAGACAAATGGCAGTATTCATC
CACAATTTTAAAAGAAAAGGGGGGATTGGGGGGTACAGTGCAGGGGAAAGAATAGTAGACATAATAGCAA
CAGACATACAAACTAAAGAATTACAAAAACAAATTACAAAAATTCAAAATTTTCGGGTTTATTACAGGGA
CAGCAGAGATCCACTTTGGCGCCGGCTCGAGGGGGCCCGGGTGCAAAGATGGATAAAGTTTTAAACAGAG
AGGAATCTTTGCAGCTAATGGACCTTCTAGGTCTTGAAAGGAGTGGGAATTGGCTCCGGTGCCCGTCAGT
GGGCAGAGCG
